Addgene plasmid #176923: pcDNA3.1(+)_Granulin 3-no linker
Purpose: express Granulin 3 without linker 4 in mammalian cells
Depositing lab: Thomas Kukar. Depositing organization: Emory University. Publication: Intracellular Proteolysis of Progranulin Generates Stable, Lysosomal Granulins that Are Haploinsufficient in Patients with Frontotemporal Dementia Caused by GRN Mutations. Holler CJ, Taylor G, Deng Q, Kukar T. eNeuro. 2017 Aug 18;4(4). pii: eN-NWR-0100-17. doi: 10.1523/ENEURO.0100-17.2017. eCollection 2017 Jul-Aug. PubMed 28828399.
Backbone
  Vector backbone: pcDNA3.1(+)
  Vector type: Mammalian Expression
  Selectable markers: Neomycin (select with G418)
Growth in bacteria
  Bacterial resistance: Ampicillin, 100 μg/mL
  Growth temperature: 37°C
  Growth strain: DH5alpha
  Copy number: High Copy
Gene/Insert
  Gene/Insert name: Granulin 3 (alt name: GRN)
  Species: H. sapiens (human)
  Entrez Gene: GRN (a.k.a. CLN11, FTD2, GEP, GP88, PCDGF, PEPI, PGRN)
  Tag / fusion protein: Twin-Strep and FLAG tags encoded after Signal Peptide (N terminal on insert)
Terms and licenses: Academic/Nonprofit Terms; Industry Terms: Not Available to Industry
How to cite: pcDNA3.1(+)_Granulin 3-no linker was a gift from Thomas Kukar (Addgene plasmid # 176923 ; http://n2t.net/addgene:176923 ; RRID:Addgene_176923)
