[The description below was written by a language model from this plasmid's Addgene catalogue record and pLannotate feature annotations shown in this document.]
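Description:
pcDNA3.1(+)_Granulin 3-no linker is a 5.7 kb mammalian expression plasmid built on the pcDNA3.1(+) backbone and designed to produce a single human granulin domain, Granulin 3, without the adjacent linker 4 region of the progranulin (GRN) precursor. In bacteria it replicates from a high-copy ColE1/pUC-type origin and is selected through the β-lactamase (AmpR) gene with its own promoter. An f1 origin is also present, which allows single-stranded DNA production. For mammalian cells, an SV40 enhancer/early promoter drives the neomycin phosphotransferase gene, terminated by an SV40 poly(A) signal, permitting G418 selection of stable transfectants.

The payload is a short open reading frame of about 350 nt, annotated as a fragment of human GRN. It sits downstream of the human cytomegalovirus immediate-early enhancer and promoter and is followed by the bovine growth hormone polyadenylation signal. A T7 promoter between the CMV promoter and the insert can serve for in vitro transcription or as a sequencing primer site. According to the catalogue entry, Twin-Strep and FLAG tags are encoded immediately after a signal peptide at the N terminus of the insert. The granulin should therefore enter the secretory pathway and retain both tags for affinity purification and immunodetection once the signal peptide is cleaved. The tags and signal peptide are not annotated separately in the feature table.

Several small annotations (fragments of an HIV-1 LTR, ble, lacI, bom and a lac promoter/operator) appear to be backbone remnants or short similarity matches rather than functional elements. The construct is intended for expressing an individual granulin in mammalian cells, in the context of work on intracellular progranulin processing, lysosomal granulins and GRN-linked frontotemporal dementia.
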