Features (pLannotate 1.2.2; 20 found; start..end, strand, type, name):
     28..80      -  misc_feature   bom (fragment): basis of mobility region from pBR322
    235..614     +  enhancer       CMV enhancer: human cytomegalovirus immediate early enhancer
    615..818     +  promoter       CMV promoter: human cytomegalovirus (CMV) immediate early promoter
    814..847     +  LTR            5' LTR (truncated) (fragment): truncated 5' long terminal repeat (LTR) from HIV-1
    863..881     +  promoter       T7 promoter: promoter for bacteriophage T7 RNA polymerase
    923..1270    +  CDS            GRN (fragment): GRN_HUMAN - Experimental evidence at protein level: Swiss-Prot protein existence level 1. [Granulin-7]: Stabilizes CTSD through interaction with CTSD leading to maintain its aspartic-type peptidase activity. From Homo sapiens (Human).
   1317..1541    +  polyA_signal   bGH poly(A) signal: bovine growth hormone polyadenylation signal
   1545..1566    +  promoter       SV40 promoter (fragment): SV40 enhancer and early promoter
   1587..2015    +  rep_origin     f1 ori (sequence partly withheld): f1 bacteriophage origin of replication; arrow indicates direction of (+) strand synthesis
   2029..2358    +  promoter       SV40 promoter: SV40 enhancer and early promoter
   2425..3216    +  CDS            neo: KKA2_KLEPN - Also known as kan, nptII. Experimental evidence at protein level: Swiss-Prot protein existence level 1. Resistance to kanamycin, neomycin, paromomycin, ribostamycin, butirosin and gentamicin B. From Klebsiella pneumoniae.
   3240..3398    +  CDS            ble (fragment): BLE_KLEPN - Experimental evidence at protein level: Swiss-Prot protein existence level 1. Binding protein with a strong affinity to the bleomycin family of antibiotics. Binds to CL990; an antimitotic-antibiotic compound. From Klebsiella pneumoniae.
   3393..3514    +  polyA_signal   SV40 poly(A) signal: SV40 polyadenylation signal
   3587..3603    -  protein_bind   lac operator: The lac repressor binds to the lac operator to inhibit transcription in E. coli. This inhibition can be relieved by adding lactose or isopropyl-β-D-thiogalactopyranoside (IPTG). lac repressor encoded by lacI
   3611..3641    -  promoter       lac promoter: promoter for the E. coli lac operon
   3656..3677    -  protein_bind   CAP binding site: CAP binding activates transcription in the presence of cAMP. E. coli catabolite activator protein
   3690..3782    -  CDS            lacI (fragment): lac repressor; lacI; The lac repressor binds to the lac operator to inhibit transcription in E. coli. This inhibition can be relieved by adding lactose or isopropyl-β-D-thiogalactopyranoside (IPTG).
   3965..4553    -  rep_origin     ori: high-copy-number ColE1/pMB1/pBR322/pUC origin of replication
   4724..5584    -  CDS            AmpR: β-lactamase; bla; confers resistance to ampicillin, carbenicillin, and related antibiotics
   5585..5689    -  promoter       AmpR promoter: bla
>Addgene plasmid #176923 | pcDNA3.1(+)_Granulin 3-no linker | addgene full sequence | sequence record 347168 | Addgene NGS Result
GACGGATCGGGAGATCTCCCGATCCCCTATGGTGCACTCTCAGTACAATCTGCTCTGATGCCGCATAGTT
AAGCCAGTATCTGCTCCCTGCTTGTGTGTTGGAGGTCGCTGAGTAGTGCGCGAGCAAAATTTAAGCTACA
ACAAGGCAAGGCTTGACCGACAATTGCATGAAGAATCTGCTTAGGGTTAGGCGTTTTGCGCTGCTTCGCG
ATGTACGGGCCAGATATACGCGTTGACATTGATTATTGACTAGTTATTAATAGTAATCAATTACGGGGTC
ATTAGTTCATAGCCCATATATGGAGTTCCGCGTTACATAACTTACGGTAAATGGCCCGCCTGGCTGACCG
CCCAACGACCCCCGCCCATTGACGTCAATAATGACGTATGTTCCCATAGTAACGCCAATAGGGACTTTCC
ATTGACGTCAATGGGTGGAGTATTTACGGTAAACTGCCCACTTGGCAGTACATCAAGTGTATCATATGCC
AAGTACGCCCCCTATTGACGTCAATGACGGTAAATGGCCCGCCTGGCATTATGCCCAGTACATGACCTTA
TGGGACTTTCCTACTTGGCAGTACATCTACGTATTAGTCATCGCTATTACCATGGTGATGCGGTTTTGGC
AGTACATCAATGGGCGTGGATAGCGGTTTGACTCACGGGGATTTCCAAGTCTCCACCCCATTGACGTCAA
TGGGAGTTTGTTTTGGCACCAAAATCAACGGGACTTTCCAAAATGTCGTAACAACTCCGCCCCATTGACG
CAAATGGGCGGTAGGCGTGTACGGTGGGAGGTCTATATAAGCAGAGCTCTCTGGCTAACTAGAGAACCCA
CTGCTTACTGGCTTATCGAAATTAATACGACTCACTATAGGGAGACCCAAGCTGGCTAGCGTTTAAACTT
AAGCTTGCCACCATGTGGACACTGGTGTCCTGGGTCGCCCTGACTGCTGGACTGGTGGCAGGAAGCGCCT
GGTCCCACCCTCAGTTCGAGAAGGGAGGAGGAAGCGGAGGAGGATCTGGAGGAAGTGCTTGGTCACATCC
ACAGTTTGAAAAAGGCGCATCAGACTACAAGGACGATGACGATAAAAGCGTCATGTGCCCAGACGCCCGG
TCTAGATGTCCCGATGGGAGTACCTGCTGTGAGCTGCCCTCCGGAAAGTATGGCTGCTGTCCCATGCCTA
ACGCCACCTGCTGTTCTGACCACCTGCATTGCTGTCCTCAGGACACAGTGTGCGATCTGATCCAGAGCAA
GTGTCTGTCCTGACTCGAGTCTAGAGGGCCCGTTTAAACCCGCTGATCAGCCTCGACTGTGCCTTCTAGT
TGCCAGCCATCTGTTGTTTGCCCCTCCCCCGTGCCTTCCTTGACCCTGGAAGGTGCCACTCCCACTGTCC
TTTCCTAATAAAATGAGGAAATTGCATCGCATTGTCTGAGTAGGTGTCATTCTATTCTGGGGGGTGGGGT
GGGGCAGGACAGCAAGGGGGAGGATTGGGAAGACAATAGCAGGCATGCTGGGGATGCGGTGGGCTCTATG
GCTTCTGAGGCGGAAAGAACCAGCTGGGGCTCTAGGGGGTATCCCC
[124 nt withheld, positions 1587-1710]
C
[91 nt withheld, positions 1712-1802]
A
[49 nt withheld, positions 1804-1852]
CCTTTGACGTTGGAGTCCACGTTCTTT
[37 nt withheld, positions 1880-1916]
ACCCTATCTCGGTCTATTCTTTTGATTTATAAGGGATTTTGCCGATTTCGGCCTATTGGTTAAAAAATGA
GCTGATTTAACAAAAATTTAACGCGAATTAATTCTGTGGAATGTGTGTCAGTTAGGGTGTGGAAAGTCCC
CAGGCTCCCCAGCAGGCAGAAGTATGCAAAGCATGCATCTCAATTAGTCAGCAACCAGGTGTGGAAAGTC
CCCAGGCTCCCCAGCAGGCAGAAGTATGCAAAGCATGCATCTCAATTAGTCAGCAACCATAGTCCCGCCC
CTAACTCCGCCCATCCCGCCCCTAACTCCGCCCAGTTCCGCCCATTCTCCGCCCCATGGCTGACTAATTT
TTTTTATTTATGCAGAGGCCGAGGCCGCCTCTGCCTCTGAGCTATTCCAGAAGTAGTGAGGAGGCTTTTT
TGGAGGCCTAGGCTTTTGCAAAAAGCTCCCGGGAGCTTGTATATCCATTTTCGGATCTGATCAAGAGACA
GGATGAGGATCGTTTCGCATGATTGAACAAGATGGATTGCACGCAGGTTCTCCGGCCGCTTGGGTGGAGA
GGCTATTCGGCTATGACTGGGCACAACAGACAATCGGCTGCTCTGATGCCGCCGTGTTCCGGCTGTCAGC
GCAGGGGCGCCCGGTTCTTTTTGTCAAGACCGACCTGTCCGGTGCCCTGAATGAACTGCAGGACGAGGCA
GCGCGGCTATCGTGGCTGGCCACGACGGGCGTTCCTTGCGCAGCTGTGCTCGACGTTGTCACTGAAGCGG
GAAGGGACTGGCTGCTATTGGGCGAAGTGCCGGGGCAGGATCTCCTGTCATCTCACCTTGCTCCTGCCGA
GAAAGTATCCATCATGGCTGATGCAATGCGGCGGCTGCATACGCTTGATCCGGCTACCTGCCCATTCGAC
CACCAAGCGAAACATCGCATCGAGCGAGCACGTACTCGGATGGAAGCCGGTCTTGTCGATCAGGATGATC
TGGACGAAGAGCATCAGGGGCTCGCGCCAGCCGAACTGTTCGCCAGGCTCAAGGCGCGCATGCCCGACGG
CGAGGATCTCGTCGTGACCCATGGCGATGCCTGCTTGCCGAATATCATGGTGGAAAATGGCCGCTTTTCT
GGATTCATCGACTGTGGCCGGCTGGGTGTGGCGGACCGCTATCAGGACATAGCGTTGGCTACCCGTGATA
TTGCTGAAGAGCTTGGCGGCGAATGGGCTGACCGCTTCCTCGTGCTTTACGGTATCGCCGCTCCCGATTC
GCAGCGCATCGCCTTCTATCGCCTTCTTGACGAGTTCTTCTGAGCGGGACTCTGGGGTTCGAAATGACCG
ACCAAGCGACGCCCAACCTGCCATCACGAGATTTCGATTCCACCGCCGCCTTCTATGAAAGGTTGGGCTT
CGGAATCGTTTTCCGGGACGCCGGCTGGATGATCCTCCAGCGCGGGGATCTCATGCTGGAGTTCTTCGCC
CACCCCAACTTGTTTATTGCAGCTTATAATGGTTACAAATAAAGCAATAGCATCACAAATTTCACAAATA
AAGCATTTTTTTCACTGCATTCTAGTTGTGGTTTGTCCAAACTCATCAATGTATCTTATCATGTCTGTAT
ACCGTCGACCTCTAGCTAGAGCTTGGCGTAATCATGGTCATAGCTGTTTCCTGTGTGAAATTGTTATCCG
CTCACAATTCCACACAACATACGAGCCGGAAGCATAAAGTGTAAAGCCTGGGGTGCCTAATGAGTGAGCT
AACTCACATTAATTGCGTTGCGCTCACTGCCCGCTTTCCAGTCGGGAAACCTGTCGTGCCAGCTGCATTA
ATGAATCGGCCAACGCGCGGGGAGAGGCGGTTTGCGTATTGGGCGCTCTTCCGCTTCCTCGCTCACTGAC
TCGCTGCGCTCGGTCGTTCGGCTGCGGCGAGCGGTATCAGCTCACTCAAAGGCGGTAATACGGTTATCCA
CAGAATCAGGGGATAACGCAGGAAAGAACATGTGAGCAAAAGGCCAGCAAAAGGCCAGGAACCGTAAAAA
GGCCGCGTTGCTGGCGTTTTTCCATAGGCTCCGCCCCCCTGACGAGCATCACAAAAATCGACGCTCAAGT
CAGAGGTGGCGAAACCCGACAGGACTATAAAGATACCAGGCGTTTCCCCCTGGAAGCTCCCTCGTGCGCT
CTCCTGTTCCGACCCTGCCGCTTACCGGATACCTGTCCGCCTTTCTCCCTTCGGGAAGCGTGGCGCTTTC
TCATAGCTCACGCTGTAGGTATCTCAGTTCGGTGTAGGTCGTTCGCTCCAAGCTGGGCTGTGTGCACGAA
CCCCCCGTTCAGCCCGACCGCTGCGCCTTATCCGGTAACTATCGTCTTGAGTCCAACCCGGTAAGACACG
ACTTATCGCCACTGGCAGCAGCCACTGGTAACAGGATTAGCAGAGCGAGGTATGTAGGCGGTGCTACAGA
GTTCTTGAAGTGGTGGCCTAACTACGGCTACACTAGAAGAACAGTATTTGGTATCTGCGCTCTGCTGAAG
CCAGTTACCTTCGGAAAAAGAGTTGGTAGCTCTTGATCCGGCAAACAAACCACCGCTGGTAGCGGTGGTT
TTTTTGTTTGCAAGCAGCAGATTACGCGCAGAAAAAAAGGATCTCAAGAAGATCCTTTGATCTTTTCTAC
GGGGTCTGACGCTCAGTGGAACGAAAACTCACGTTAAGGGATTTTGGTCATGAGATTATCAAAAAGGATC
TTCACCTAGATCCTTTTAAATTAAAAATGAAGTTTTAAATCAATCTAAAGTATATATGAGTAAACTTGGT
CTGACAGTTACCAATGCTTAATCAGTGAGGCACCTATCTCAGCGATCTGTCTATTTCGTTCATCCATAGT
TGCCTGACTCCCCGTCGTGTAGATAACTACGATACGGGAGGGCTTACCATCTGGCCCCAGTGCTGCAATG
ATACCGCGAGACCCACGCTCACCGGCTCCAGATTTATCAGCAATAAACCAGCCAGCCGGAAGGGCCGAGC
GCAGAAGTGGTCCTGCAACTTTATCCGCCTCCATCCAGTCTATTAATTGTTGCCGGGAAGCTAGAGTAAG
TAGTTCGCCAGTTAATAGTTTGCGCAACGTTGTTGCCATTGCTACAGGCATCGTGGTGTCACGCTCGTCG
TTTGGTATGGCTTCATTCAGCTCCGGTTCCCAACGATCAAGGCGAGTTACATGATCCCCCATGTTGTGCA
AAAAAGCGGTTAGCTCCTTCGGTCCTCCGATCGTTGTCAGAAGTAAGTTGGCCGCAGTGTTATCACTCAT
GGTTATGGCAGCACTGCATAATTCTCTTACTGTCATGCCATCCGTAAGATGCTTTTCTGTGACTGGTGAG
TACTCAACCAAGTCATTCTGAGAATAGTGTATGCGGCGACCGAGTTGCTCTTGCCCGGCGTCAATACGGG
ATAATACCGCGCCACATAGCAGAACTTTAAAAGTGCTCATCATTGGAAAACGTTCTTCGGGGCGAAAACT
CTCAAGGATCTTACCGCTGTTGAGATCCAGTTCGATGTAACCCACTCGTGCACCCAACTGATCTTCAGCA
TCTTTTACTTTCACCAGCGTTTCTGGGTGAGCAAAAACAGGAAGGCAAAATGCCGCAAAAAAGGGAATAA
GGGCGACACGGAAATGTTGAATACTCATACTCTTCCTTTTTCAATATTATTGAAGCATTTATCAGGGTTA
TTGTCTCATGAGCGGATACATATTTGAATGTATTTAGAAAAATAAACAAATAGGGGTTCCGCGCACATTT
CCCCGAAAAGTGCCACCTGACGTC
